>Addgene plasmid #87011 | jk63 | depositor full sequence | sequence record 169742 | jk63 sequence 12669 bps
ATTGACGGCGTAGTACACACTATTGAATCAAACAGCCGACCAATTGCACTACCATCACAATGGAGAAGCC
AGTAGTAAACGTAGACGTAGACCCCCAGAGTCCGTTTGTCGTGCAACTGCAAAAAAGCTTCCCGCAATTT
GAGGTAGTAGCACAGCAGGTCACTCCAAATGACCATGCTAATGCCAGAGCATTTTCGCATCTGGCCAGTA
AACTAATCGAGCTGGAGGTTCCTACCACAGCGACGATCTTGGACATAGGCAGCGCACCGGCTCGTAGAAT
GTTTTCCGAGCACCAGTATCATTGTGTCTGCCCCATGCGTAGTCCAGAAGACCCGGACCGCATGATGAAA
TACGCCAGTAAACTGGCGGAAAAAGCGTGCAAGATTACAAACAAGAACTTGCATGAGAAGATTAAGGATC
TCCGGACCGTACTTGATACGCCGGATGCTGAAACACCATCGCTCTGCTTTCACAACGATGTTACCTGCAA
CATGCGTGCCGAATATTCCGTCATGCAGGACGTGTATATCAACGCTCCCGGAACTATCTATCATCAGGCT
ATGAAAGGCGTGCGGACCCTGTACTGGATTGGCTTCGACACCACCCAGTTCATGTTCTCGGCTATGGCAG
GTTCGTACCCTGCGTACAACACCAACTGGGCCGACGAGAAAGTCCTTGAAGCGCGTAACATCGGACTTTG
CAGCACAAAGCTGAGTGAAGGTAGGACAGGAAAATTGTCGATAATGAGGAAGAAGGAGTTGAAGCCCGGG
TCGCGGGTTTATTTCTCCGTAGGATCGACACTTTATCCAGAACACAGAGCCAGCTTGCAGAGCTGGCATC
TTCCATCGGTGTTCCACTTGAATGGAAAGCAGTCGTACACTTGCCGCTGTGATACAGTGGTGAGTTGCGA
AGGCTACGTAGTGAAGAAAATCACCATCAGTCCCGGGATCACGGGAGAAACCGTGGGATACGCGGTTACA
CACAATAGCGAGGGCTTCTTGCTATGCAAAGTTACTGACACAGTAAAAGGAGAACGGGTATCGTTCCCTG
TGTGCACGTACATCCCGGCCACCATATGCGATCAGATGACTGGTATAATGGCCACGGATATATCACCTGA
CGATGCACAAAAACTTCTGGTTGGGCTCAACCAGCGAATTGTCATTAACGGTAGGACTAACAGGAACACC
AACACCATGCAAAATTACCTTCTGCCGATCATAGCACAAGGGTTCAGCAAATGGGCTAAGGAGCGCAAGG
ATGATCTTGATAACGAGAAAATGCTGGGTACTAGAGAACGCAAGCTTACGTATGGCTGCTTGTGGGCGTT
TCGCACTAAGAAAGTACATTCGTTTTATCGCCCACCTGGAACGCAGACCTGCGTAAAAGTCCCAGCCTCT
TTTAGCGCTTTTCCCATGTCGTCCGTATGGACGACCTCTTTGCCCATGTCGCTGAGGCAGAAATTGAAAC
TGGCATTGCAACCAAAGAAGGAGGAAAAACTGCTGCAGGTCTCGGAGGAATTAGTCATGGAGGCCAAGGC
TGCTTTTGAGGATGCTCAGGAGGAAGCCAGAGCGGAGAAGCTCCGAGAAGCACTTCCACCATTAGTGGCA
GACAAAGGCATCGAGGCAGCCGCAGAAGTTGTCTGCGAAGTGGAGGGGCTCCAGGCGGACATCGGAGCAG
CATTAGTTGAAACCCCGCGCGGTCACGTAAGGATAATACCTCAAGCAAATGACCGTATGATCGGACAGTA
TATCGTTGTCTCGCCAAACTCTGTGCTGAAGAATGCCAAACTCGCACCAGCGCACCCGCTAGCAGATCAG
GTTAAGATCATAACACACTCCGGAAGATCAGGAAGGTACGCGGTCGAACCATACGACGCTAAAGTACTGA
TGCCAGCAGGAGGTGCCGTACCATGGCCAGAATTCCTAGCACTGAGTGAGAGCGCCACGTTAGTGTACAA
CGAAAGAGAGTTTGTGAACCGCAAACTATACCACATTGCCATGCATGGCCCCGCCAAGAATACAGAAGAG
GAGCAGTACAAGGTTACAAAGGCAGAGCTTGCAGAAACAGAGTACGTGTTTGACGTGGACAAGAAGCGTT
GCGTTAAGAAGGAAGAAGCCTCAGGTCTGGTCCTCTCGGGAGAACTGACCAACCCTCCCTATCATGAGCT
AGCTCTGGAGGGACTGAAGACCCGACCTGCGGTCCCGTACAAGGTCGAAACAATAGGAGTGATAGGCACA
CCGGGGTCGGGCAAGTCAGCTATTATCAAGTCAACTGTCACGGCACGAGATCTTGTTACCAGCGGAAAGA
AAGAAAATTGTCGCGAAATTGAGGCCGACGTGCTAAGACTGAGGGGTATGCAGATTACGTCGAAGACAGT
AGATTCGGTTATGCTCAACGGATGCCACAAAGCCGTAGAAGTGCTGTACGTTGACGAAGCGTTCGCGTGC
CACGCAGGAGCACTACTTGCCTTGATTGCTATCGTCAGGCCCCGCAAGAAGGTAGTACTATGCGGAGACC
CCATGCAATGCGGATTCTTCAACATGATGCAACTAAAGGTACATTTCAATCACCCTGAAAAAGACATATG
CACCAAGACATTCTACAAGTATATCTCCCGGCGTTGCACACAGCCAGTTACAGCTATTGTATCGACACTG
CATTACGATGGAAAGATGAAAACCACGAACCCGTGCAAGAAGAACATTGAAATCGATATTACAGGGGCCA
CAAAGCCGAAGCCAGGGGATATCATCCTGACATGTTTCCGCGGGTGGGTTAAGCAATTGCAAATCGACTA
TCCCGGACATGAAGTAATGACAGCCGCGGCCTCACAAGGGCTAACCAGAAAAGGAGTGTATGCCGTCCGG
CAAAAAGTCAATGAAAACCCACTGTACGCGATCACATCAGAGCATGTGAACGTGTTGCTCACCCGCACTG
AGGACAGGCTAGTGTGGAAAACCTTGCAGGGCGACCCATGGATTAAGCAGCCCACTAACATACCTAAAGG
AAACTTTCAGGCTACTATAGAGGACTGGGAAGCTGAACACAAGGGAATAATTGCTGCAATAAACAGCCCC
ACTCCCCGTGCCAATCCGTTCAGCTGCAAGACCAACGTTTGCTGGGCGAAAGCATTGGAACCGATACTAG
CCACGGCCGGTATCGTACTTACCGGTTGCCAGTGGAGCGAACTGTTCCCACAGTTTGCGGATGACAAACC
ACATTCGGCCATTTACGCCTTAGACGTAATTTGCATTAAGTTTTTCGGCATGGACTTGACAAGCGGACTG
TTTTCTAAACAGAGCATCCCACTAACGTACCATCCCGCCGATTCAGCGAGGCCGGTAGCTCATTGGGACA
ACAGCCCAGGAACCCGCAAGTATGGGTACGATCACGCCATTGCCGCCGAACTCTCCCGTAGATTTCCGGT
GTTCCAGCTAGCTGGGAAGGGCACACAACTTGATTTGCAGACGGGGAGAACCAGAGTTATCTCTGCACAG
CATAACCTGGTCCCGGTGAACCGCAATCTTCCTCACGCCTTAGTCCCCGAGTACAAGGAGAAGCAACCCG
GCCCGGTCAAAAAATTCTTGAACCAGTTCAAACACCACTCAGTACTTGTGGTATCAGAGGAAAAAATTGA
AGCTCCCCGTAAGAGAATCGAATGGATCGCCCCGATTGGCATAGCCGGTGCAGATAAGAACTACAACCTG
GCTTTCGGGTTTCCGCCGCAGGCACGGTACGACCTGGTGTTCATCAACATTGGAACTAAATACAGAAACC
ACCACTTTCAGCAGTGCGAAGACCATGCGGCGACCTTAAAAACCCTTTCGCGTTCGGCCCTGAATTGCCT
TAACCCAGGAGGCACCCTCGTGGTGAAGTCCTATGGCTACGCCGACCGCAACAGTGAGGACGTAGTCACC
GCTCTTGCCAGAAAGTTTGTCAGGGTGTCTGCAGCGAGACCAGATTGTGTCTCAAGCAATACAGAAATGT
ACCTGATTTTCCGACAACTAGACAACAGCCGTACACGGCAATTCACCCCGCACCATCTGAATTGCGTGAT
TTCGTCCGTGTATGAGGGTACAAGAGATGGAGTTGGAGCCGCGCCGTCATACCGCACCAAAAGGGAGAAT
ATTGCTGACTGTCAAGAGGAAGCAGTTGTCAACGCAGCCAATCCGCTGGGTAGACCAGGCGAAGGAGTCT
GCCGTGCCATCTATAAACGTTGGCCGACCAGTTTTACCGATTCAGCCACGGAGACAGGCACCGCAAGAAT
GACTGTGTGCCTAGGAAAGAAAGTGATCCACGCGGTCGGCCCTGATTTCCGGAAGCACCCAGAAGCAGAA
GCCTTGAAATTGCTACAAAACGCCTACCATGCAGTGGCAGACTTAGTAAATGAACATAACATCAAGTCTG
TCGCCATTCCACTGCTATCTACAGGCATTTACGCAGCCGGAAAAGACCGCCTTGAAGTATCACTTAACTG
CTTGACAACCGCGCTAGACAGAACTGACGCGGACGTAACCATCTATTGCCTGGATAAGAAGTGGAAGGAA
AGAATCGACGCGGCACTCCAACTTAAGGAGTCTGTAACAGAGCTGAAGGATGAAGATATGGAGATCGACG
ATGAGTTAGTATGGATTCATCCAGACAGTTGCTTGAAGGGAAGAAAGGGATTCAGTACTACAAAAGGAAA
ATTGTATTCGTACTTCGAAGGCACCAAATTCCATCAAGCAGCAAAAGACATGGCGGAGATAAAGGTCCTG
TTCCCTAATGACCAGGAAAGTAATGAACAACTGTGTGCCTACATATTGGGTGAGACCATGGAAGCAATCC
GCGAAAAGTGCCCGGTCGACCATAACCCGTCGTCTAGCCCGCCCAAAACGTTGCCGTGCCTTTGCATGTA
TGCCATGACGCCAGAAAGGGTCCACAGACTTAGAAGCAATAACGTCAAAGAAGTTACAGTATGCTCCTCC
ACCCCCCTTCCTAAGCACAAAATTAAGAATGTTCAGAAGGTTCAGTGCACGAAAGTAGTCCTGTTTAATC
CGCACACTCCCGCATTCGTTCCCGCCCGTAAGTACATAGAAGTGCCAGAACAGCCTACCGCTCCTCCTGC
ACAGGCCGAGGAGGCCCCCGAAGTTGTAGCGACACCGTCACCATCTACAGCTGATAACACCTCGCTTGAT
GTCACAGACATCTCACTGGATATGGATGACAGTAGCGAAGGCTCACTTTTTTCGAGCTTTAGCGGATCGG
ACAACTCTATTACTAGTATGGACAGTTGGTCGTCAGGACCTAGTTCACTAGAGATAGTAGACCGAAGGCA
GGTGGTGGTGGCTGACGTTCATGCCGTCCAAGAGCCTGCCCCTATTCCACCGCCAAGGCTAAAGAAGATG
GCCCGCCTGGCAGCGGCAAGAAAAGAGCCCACTCCACCGGCAAGCAATAGCTCTGAGTCCCTCCACCTCT
CTTTTGGTGGGGTATCCATGTCCCTCGGATCAATTTTCGACGGAGAGACGGCCCGCCAGGCAGCGGTACA
ACCCCTGGCAACAGGCCCCACGGATGTGCCTATGTCTTTCGGATCGTTTTCCGACGGAGAGATTGATGAG
CTGAGCCGCAGAGTAACTGAGTCCGAACCCGTCCTGTTTGGATCATTTGAACCGGGCGAAGTGAACTCAA
TTATATCGTCCCGATCAGCCGTATCTTTTCCACTACGCAAGCAGAGACGTAGACGCAGGAGCAGGAGGAC
TGAATACTGACTAACCGGGGTAGGTGGGTACATATTTTCGACGGACACAGGCCCTGGGCACTTGCAAAAG
AAGTCCGTTCTGCAGAACCAGCTTACAGAACCGACCTTGGAGCGCAATGTCCTGGAAAGAATTCATGCCC
CGGTGCTCGACACGTCGAAAGAGGAACAACTCAAACTCAGGTACCAGATGATGCCCACCGAAGCCAACAA
AAGTAGGTACCAGTCTCGTAAAGTAGAAAATCAGAAAGCCATAACCACTGAGCGACTACTGTCAGGACTA
CGACTGTATAACTCTGCCACAGATCAGCCAGAATGCTATAAGATCACCTATCCGAAACCATTGTACTCCA
GTAGCGTACCGGCGAACTACTCCGATCCACAGTTCGCTGTAGCTGTCTGTAACAACTATCTGCATGAGAA
CTATCCGACAGTAGCATCTTATCAGATTACTGACGAGTACGATGCTTACTTGGATATGGTAGACGGGACA
GTCGCCTGCCTGGATACTGCAACCTTCTGCCCCGCTAAGCTTAGAAGTTACCCGAAAAAACATGAGTATA
GAGCCCCGAATATCCGCAGTGCGGTTCCATCAGCGATGCAGAACACGCTACAAAATGTGCTCATTGCCGC
AACTAAAAGAAATTGCAACGTCACGCAGATGCGTGAACTGCCAACACTGGACTCAGCGACATTCAATGTC
GAATGCTTTCGAAAATATGCATGTAATGACGAGTATTGGGAGGAGTTCGCTCGGAAGCCAATTAGGATTA
CCACTGAGTTTGTCACCGCATATGTAGCTAGACTGAAAGGCCCTAAGGCCGCCGCACTATTTGCAAAGAC
GTATAATTTGGTCCCATTGCAAGAAGTGCCTATGGATAGATTCGTCATGGACATGAAAAGAGACGTGAAA
GTTACACCAGGCACGAAACACACAGAAGAAAGACCGAAAGTACAAGTGATACAAGCCGCAGAACCCCTGG
CGACTGCTTACTTATGCGGGATTCACCGGGAATTAGTGCGTAGGCTTACGGCCGTCTTGCTTCCAAACAT
TCACACGCTTTTTGACATGTCGGCGGAGGATTTTGATGCAATCATAGCAGAACACTTCAAGCAAGGCGAC
CCGGTACTGGAGACGGATATCGCATCATTCGACAAAAGCCAAGACGACGCTATGGCGTTAACCGGTCTGA
TGATCTTGGAGGACCTGGGTGTGGATCAACCACTACTCGACTTGATCGAGTGCGCCTTTGGAGAAATATC
ATCCACCCATCTACCTACGGGTACTCGTTTTAAATTCGGGGCGATGATGAAATCCGGAATGTTCCTCACA
CTTTTTGTCAACACAGTTTTGAATGTCGTTATCGCCAGCAGAGTACTAGAAGAGCGGCTTAAAACGTCCA
GATGTGCAGCGTTCATTGGCGACGACAACATCATACATGGAGTAGTATCTGACAAAGAAATGGCTGAGAG
GTGCGCCACCTGGCTCAACATGGAGGTTAAGATCATCGACGCAGTCATCGGTGAGAGACCACCTTACTTC
TGCGGCGGATTTATCTTGCAAGATTCGGTTACTTCCACAGCGTGCCGCGTGGCGGATCCCCTGAAAAGGC
TGTTTAAGTTGGGTAAACCGCTCCCAGCCGACGACGAGCAAGACGAAGACAGAAGACGCGCTCTGCTAGA
TGAAACAAAGGCGTGGTTTAGAGTAGGTATAACAGGCACTTTAGCAGTGGCCGTGACGACCCGGTATGAG
GTAGACAATATTACACCTGTCCTACTGGCATTGAGAACTTTTGCCCAGAGCAAAAGAGCATTCCAAGCCA
TCAGAGGGGAAATTAAAGCATCTCTACGGTGGTCCTAAATAGTCAGCATAGTACATTTCATCTGACTAAT
ACCACAACACCACCACCTCTAGAGCCACCATGTACCAGAGGATGCTCCGGTGCGGCGCCGATCTGGGATC
GCCCGGGGGCGGCAGTGGCGGCGGCGCAGGGGGGCGCCTGGCCCTGATCTGGATAGTCCCGCTCACCCTC
GGCGGCCTCCTAGGAGTGGCCTGGGGGGAATTCGAACAAAAACTCATCTCAGAAGAGGATCTACAATTCA
TGGACAAAGACTGCGAAATGAAGCGCACCACCCTGGATAGCCCTCTGGGCAAGCTGGAACTGTCTGGGTG
CGAACAGGGCCTGCACCGTATCATCTTCCTGGGCAAAGGAACATCTGCCGCCGACGCCGTGGAAGTGCCT
GCCCCAGCCGCCGTGCTGGGCGGACCAGAGCCACTGATCCAGGCCACCGCCTGGCTCAACGCCTACTTTC
ACCAGCCTGAGGCCATCGAGGAGTTCCCTGTGCCAGCCCTGCACCACCCAGTGTTCCAGCAGGAGAGCTT
TACCCGCCAGGTGCTGTGGAAACTGCTGAAAGTGGTGAAGTTCGGAGAGGTCATCAGCGAGAGCCACCTG
GCCGCCCTGGTGGGCAATCCCGCCGCCACCGCCGCCGTGAACACCGCCCTGGACGGAAATCCCGTGCCCA
TTCTGATCCCCTGCCACCGGGTGGTGCAGGGCGACAGCGACGTGGGGCCCTACCTGGGCGGGCTCGCCGT
GAAAGAGTGGCTGCTGGCCCACGAGGGCCACAGACTGGGCAAGCCTGGGCTGGGTGTCGACGGTACCGCA
TCCAGTTTGGGAGCGCACCACATCCACCATTTCCATGGCAGCAGCAAGCATCATTCAGTGCCTATTGCAA
TCTACAGGTCACCAGCATCCTTGCGAGGCGGACACGCTGGGACGACGTATATCTTTAGCAAAGGTGGTGG
ACAAATTACATATAAGTGGCCTCCTAATGACCGACCCAGTACACGAGCAGACAGGCTGGCCATCGGGTTT
AGCACTGTTCAGAAGGAAGCAGTGTTGGTGCGTGTGGACAGTTCCTCAGGCCTGGGTGACTACCTTGAGC
TGCACATACACCAAGGAAAAATTGGAGTTAAATTTAATGTTGGGACAGATGACATCGCCATTGAGGAGTC
CAATGCAATCATTAATGATGGAAAATACCATGTAGTGCGTTTCACGAGGAGTGGTGGCAATGCCACGTTA
CAGGTGGACAGCTGGCCAGTCATCGAACGATACCCTGCAGGGCGTCAGCTCACAATCTTCAATAGCCAAG
CAACCATAATAATTGGCGGGAAAGAGCAGGGCCAGCCCTTCCAGGGCCAGCTCTCTGGGCTTTACTACAA
TGGCTTGAAAGTTCTGAATATGGCGGCAGAGAACGATGCCAACATCGCCATAGTGGGAAATGTGAGGCTG
GTCGGTGAAGTGCCTTCCTCTATGACAACTGAGTCGACAGCCACTGCCATGCAGTCCGAGATGTCCACCT
CAATCATGGAGACCACCACAACCCTGGCTACCAGCACAGCTCGACGAGGAAAGCCCCCCACAAAGGAGCC
TATCAGCCAGACCACGGATGATATCCTTGTGGCCTCGGCAGAGTGTCCCAGCGACGATGAGGACATTGAC
CCCTGTGAGCCGAGCTCAGGTGGGTTAGCCAACCCCACCCGAGTGGGCGGCCGCGAACCATACCCAGGCT
CGGCAGAGGTGATCCGGGAGTCTAGCAGTACCACTGGCATGGTGGTGGGGATTGTCGCAGCAGCAGCTCT
GTGCATCCTCATCCTCCTCTATGCCATGTACAAGTACAGGAACCGGGATGAAGGGTCGTACCACGTGGAT
GAGAGTCGAAACTACATCAGTAACTCAGCACAGTCCAATGGGGCTGTGGTCAAGGAGATGCAACCCAGCA
GTGCTAAAAGCGCCAACAAAAACAAGAAGAACAAGGATAAGGAGTATTATGTCTAGGCATGCAGGCCTTA
AAGCATCTCTACGGTGGTCCTAAATAGTCAGCATAGTACATTTCATCTGACTAATACCACAACACCACCA
CCTCTAGTAGAGGCGCGCCACCATGGTGAGCAAGGGCGAGGAGGATAACATGGCCATCATCAAGGAGTTC
ATGCGCTTCAAGGTGCACATGGAGGGCTCCGTGAACGGCCACGAGTTCGAGATCGAGGGCGAGGGCGAGG
GCCGCCCCTACGAGGGCACCCAGACCGCCAAGCTGAAGGTGACCAAGGGTGGCCCCCTGCCCTTCGCCTG
GGACATCCTGTCCCCTCAGTTCATGTACGGCTCCAAGGCCTACGTGAAGCACCCCGCCGACATCCCCGAC
TACTTGAAGCTGTCCTTCCCCGAGGGCTTCAAGTGGGAGCGCGTGATGAACTTCGAGGACGGCGGCGTGG
TGACCGTGACCCAGGACTCCTCCCTGCAGGACGGCGAGTTCATCTACAAGGTGAAGCTGCGCGGCACCAA
CTTCCCCTCCGACGGCCCCGTAATGCAGAAGAAGACCATGGGCTGGGAGGCCTCCTCCGAGCGGATGTAC
CCCGAGGACGGCGCCCTGAAGGGCGAGATCAAGCAGAGGCTGAAGCTGAAGGACGGCGGCCACTACGACG
CTGAGGTCAAGACCACCTACAAGGCCAAGAAGCCCGTGCAGCTGCCCGGCGCCTACAACGTCAACATCAA
GTTGGACATCACCTCCCACAACGAGGACTACACCATCGTGGAACAGTACGAACGCGCCGAGGGCCGCCAC
TCCACCGGCGGCATGGACGAGCTGTACAAGTCTTAGGGGCCCAATGATCCGACCAGCAAAACTCGATGTA
CTTCCGAGGAACTGATGTGCATAATGCATCAGGCTGGTACATTAGATCCCCGCTTACCGCGGGCAATATA
GCAACACTAAAAACTCGATGTACTTCCGAGGAAGCGCAGTGCATAATGTTGCGCAGTGTTGCCACATAAC
CACTATATTAACCATTTATTTAGCGGACGCCAAAAACTCAATGTATTTTTGAGGAAGCGTGGTGCATAAT
GCCACGCAGGTTTTGCATAATTTTTTTTTTTTTTTTTATTAATCAACAAAATTTTGTTTTTAACATTTCA
AAAAAAAAAAAAAAAAAAAAAAAAAAAAAAAAAGGGGAATTCCTCGATAATTAAGCGGCCGCTTAATTAA
TCGAGGGGAATTAATTCTTGAAGACGAAAGGGCCAGGTGGCACTTTTCGGGGAAATGTGCGCGGAACCCC
TATTTGTTTATTTTTCTAAATACATTCAAATATGTATCCGCTCATGAGACAATAACCCTGATAAATGCTT
CAATAATATTGAAAAAGGAAGAGTATGAGTATTCAACATTTCCGTGTCGCCCTTATTCCCTTTTTTGCGG
CATTTTGCCTTCCTGTTTTTGCTCACCCAGAAACGCTGGTGAAAGTAAAAGATGCTGAAGATCAGTTGGG
TGCACGAGTGGGTTACATCGAACTGGATCTCAACAGCGGTAAGATCCTTGAGAGTTTTCGCCCCGAAGAA
CGTTTTCCAATGATGAGCACTTTTAAAGTTCTGCTATGTGGCGCGGTATTATCCCGTGTTGACGCCGGGC
AAGAGCAACTCGGTCGCCGCATACACTATTCTCAGAATGACTTGGTTGAGTACTCACCAGTCACAGAAAA
GCATCTTACGGATGGCATGACAGTAAGAGAATTATGCAGTGCTGCCATAACCATGAGTGATAACACTGCG
GCCAACTTACTTCTGACAACGATCGGAGGACCGAAGGAGCTAACCGCTTTTTTGCACAACATGGGGGATC
ATGTAACTCGCCTTGATCGTTGGGAACCGGAGCTGAATGAAGCCATACCAAACGACGAGCGTGACACCAC
GATGCCTGTAGCAATGGCAACAACGTTGCGCAAACTATTAACTGGCGAACTACTTACTCTAGCTTCCCGG
CAACAATTAATAGACTGGATGGAGGCGGATAAAGTTGCAGGACCACTTCTGCGCTCGGCCCTTCCGGCTG
GCTGGTTTATTGCTGATAAATCTGGAGCCGGTGAGCGTGGGTCTCGCGGTATCATTGCAGCACTGGGGCC
AGATGGTAAGCCCTCCCGTATCGTAGTTATCTACACGACGGGGAGTCAGGCAACTATGGATGAACGAAAT
AGACAGATCGCTGAGATAGGTGCCTCACTGATTAAGCATTGGTAACTGTCAGACCAAGTTTACTCATATA
TACTTTAGATTGATTTAAAACTTCATTTTTAATTTAAAAGGATCTAGGTGAAGATCCTTTTTGATAATCT
CATGACCAAAATCCCTTAACGTGAGTTTTCGTTCCACTGAGCGTCAGACCCCGTAGAAAAGATCAAAGGA
TCTTCTTGAGATCCTTTTTTTCTGCGCGTAATCTGCTGCTTGCAAACAAAAAAACCACCGCTACCAGCGG
TGGTTTGTTTGCCGGATCAAGAGCTACCAACTCTTTTTCCGAAGGTAACTGGCTTCAGCAGAGCGCAGAT
ACCAAATACTGTCCTTCTAGTGTAGCCGTAGTTAGGCCACCACTTCAAGAACTCTGTAGCACCGCCTACA
TACCTCGCTCTGCTAATCCTGTTACCAGTGGCTGCTGCCAGTGGCGATAAGTCGTGTCTTACCGGGTTGG
ACTCAAGACGATAGTTACCGGATAAGGCGCAGCGGTCGGGCTGAACGGGGGGTTCGTGCACACAGCCCAG
CTTGGAGCGAACGACCTACACCGAACTGAGATACCTACAGCGTGAGCATTGAGAAAGCGCCACGCTTCCC
GAAGGGAGAAAGGCGGACAGGTATCCGGTAAGCGGCAGGGTCGGAACAGGAGAGCGCACGAGGGAGCTTC
CAGGGGGAAACGCCTGGTATCTTTATAGTCCTGTCGGGTTTCGCCACCTCTGACTTGAGCGTCGATTTTT
GTGATGCTCGTCAGGGGGGCGGAGCCTATGGAAAAACGCCAGCAACGCGAGCTCGTATGGACATATTGTC
GTTAGAACGCGGCTACAATTAATACATAACCTTATGTATCATACACATACGATTTAGGGGACACTATAG
Features (pLannotate 1.2.2; 8 found; start..end, strand, type, name):
     60..7577    +  CDS            POLN_SINDV: Experimental evidence at protein level: Swiss-Prot protein existence level 1. [RNA-directed RNA polymerase nsP4]: RNA dependent RNA polymerase (PubMed:8107248, PubMed:7517863, PubMed:19036396). Replicates genomic and antigenomic RNA by recognizing replications specific signals. The early replication complex formed by the polyprotein P123 and nsP4 synthesizes minus-strand RNAs (PubMed:8107248, PubMed:7517863, PubMed:2529379). The late replication complex composed of fully processed nsP1-nsP4 is responsible for the production of genomic and subgenomic plus-strand RNAs (PubMed:8107248, PubMed:751
   7660..7797    +  CDS            NRXN1 (fragment): NRX1B_HUMAN - Experimental evidence at protein level: Swiss-Prot protein existence level 1. Neuronal cell surface protein that may be involved in cell recognition and cell adhesion by forming intracellular junctions through binding to neuroligins. May play a role in formation or maintenance of synaptic junctions. May mediate intracellular signaling. May play a role in angiogenesis (By similarity). From Homo sapiens (Human).
   7840..8385    +  CDS            CLIP-tag™: human O6-alkylguanine-DNA-alkyltransferase variant that forms covalent bonds with benzylcytosine derivatives fast-reacting variant, optimized for mammalian expression
   8380..9573    +  CDS            NRXN1 (fragment): NRX1B_HUMAN - Experimental evidence at protein level: Swiss-Prot protein existence level 1. Neuronal cell surface protein that may be involved in cell recognition and cell adhesion by forming intracellular junctions through binding to neuroligins. May play a role in formation or maintenance of synaptic junctions. May mediate intracellular signaling. May play a role in angiogenesis (By similarity). From Homo sapiens (Human).
   9683..10390   +  CDS            mCherry: mCherry is a basic (constitutively fluorescent) red fluorescent protein published in 2004, derived from Discosoma sp.. It is reported to be a very rapidly-maturing monomer with low acid sensitivity.
  10840..10944   +  promoter       AmpR promoter: bla
  10945..11805   +  CDS            AmpR: β-lactamase; bla; confers resistance to ampicillin, carbenicillin, and related antibiotics
  11976..12564   +  rep_origin     ori: high-copy-number ColE1/pMB1/pBR322/pUC origin of replication
