[The description below was written by a language model from this plasmid's Addgene catalogue record and pLannotate feature annotations shown in this document.]
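Description:
jk63 is a Sindbis virus genomic plasmid built on the pSinEGdsp backbone, about 12.7 kb in size, and catalogued as a mammalian expression and synthetic biology vector. It is maintained in E. coli through a high-copy ColE1/pUC-type origin and selected with ampicillin via the bla promoter and β-lactamase gene. The largest element is the roughly 7.5 kb Sindbis nonstructural polyprotein open reading frame (nsP1–nsP4). This encodes the viral RNA-dependent RNA polymerase complex that copies the genomic RNA and produces subgenomic plus-strand transcripts. No structural protein genes appear in the feature table, so the construct looks like a replicon-type genome carrying transgenes in their place. The table does not annotate the promoter used to generate the viral RNA or the subgenomic promoters that would drive the inserts.

Downstream of the replicase lie two payloads. The first is CLIP-Nrx1B, a neurexin-1β coding sequence in which the CLIP-tag is inserted after a short N-terminal neurexin fragment and followed by the remainder of the protein. This places the tag near the N-terminus of this presynaptic cell-surface adhesion protein, which binds neuroligins. The CLIP-tag is an engineered O6-alkylguanine-DNA-alkyltransferase variant that reacts covalently with benzylcytosine derivatives, allowing specific chemical labelling of the fusion. The catalogue lists the insert as mouse, whereas the automated annotation matched it to the human neurexin-1β entry, probably reflecting sequence similarity. The second payload is a separate mCherry open reading frame, which serves as a red fluorescent marker of infected or expressing cells. The stated purpose is use in the SYNseq proximity ligation assay (PLA) screen, part of a barcode-sequencing approach to mapping neuronal connectivity.
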