Addgene plasmid #87011: jk63
Purpose: genomic Sindbis virus plasmid for use in SYNseq PLA screen
Depositing lab: Anthony Zador. Depositing organization: Cold Spring Harbor Laboratory. Publication: Using high-throughput barcode sequencing to efficiently map connectomes. Peikon ID, Kebschull JM, Vagin VV, Ravens DI, Sun YC, Brouzes E, Correa IR Jr, Bressan D, Zador AM. Nucleic Acids Res. 2017 Jul 7;45(12):e115. doi: 10.1093/nar/gkx292. PubMed 28449067.
Backbone
  Vector backbone: pSinEGdsp
  Vector type: Mammalian Expression, Synthetic Biology ; SIndbis virus genomic plasmid
Growth in bacteria
  Bacterial resistance: Ampicillin, 100 μg/mL
  Growth temperature: 37°C
  Growth strain: DH5alpha
  Copy number: Unknown
Gene/Insert 1
  Gene/Insert name: CLIP-Nrx1B
  Species: M. musculus (mouse)
  Cloning method: Gibson Cloning
  Sequencing primers: 5′ unknown
Gene/Insert 2
  Gene/Insert name: mCherry
Terms and licenses: Academic/Nonprofit Terms; Industry Terms: Not Available to Industry
How to cite: jk63 was a gift from Anthony Zador (Addgene plasmid # 87011 ; http://n2t.net/addgene:87011 ; RRID:Addgene_87011)
