>Addgene plasmid #87011 | jk63 | addgene partial sequence | sequence record 172945 | Addgene Partial NGS Result
GGGGAATTCCTCGATAATTAAGCGGCCGCTTAATTAATCGAGGGGAATTAATTCTTGAAGACGAAAGGGC
CAGGTGGCACTTTTCGGGGAAATGTGCGCGGAACCCCTATTTGTTTATTTTTCTAAATACATTCAAATAT
GTATCCGCTCATGAGACAATAACCCTGATAAATGCTTCAATAATATTGAAAAAGGAAGAGTATGAGTATT
CAACATTTCCGTGTCGCCCTTATTCCCTTTTTTGCGGCATTTTGCCTTCCTGTTTTTGCTCACCCAGAAA
CGCTGGTGAAAGTAAAAGATGCTGAAGATCAGTTGGGTGCACGAGTGGGTTACATCGAACTGGATCTCAA
CAGCGGTAAGATCCTTGAGAGTTTTCGCCCCGAAGAACGTTTTCCAATGATGAGCACTTTTAAAGTTCTG
CTATGTGGCGCGGTATTATCCCGTGTTGACGCCGGGCAAGAGCAACTCGGTCGCCGCATACACTATTCTC
AGAATGACTTGGTTGAGTACTCACCAGTCACAGAAAAGCATCTTACGGATGGCATGACAGTAAGAGAATT
ATGCAGTGCTGCCATAACCATGAGTGATAACACTGCGGCCAACTTACTTCTGACAACGATCGGAGGACCG
AAGGAGCTAACCGCTTTTTTGCACAACATGGGGGATCATGTAACTCGCCTTGATCGTTGGGAACCGGAGC
TGAATGAAGCCATACCAAACGACGAGCGTGACACCACGATGCCTGTAGCAATGGCAACAACGTTGCGCAA
ACTATTAACTGGCGAACTACTTACTCTAGCTTCCCGGCAACAATTAATAGACTGGATGGAGGCGGATAAA
GTTGCAGGACCACTTCTGCGCTCGGCCCTTCCGGCTGGCTGGTTTATTGCTGATAAATCTGGAGCCGGTG
AGCGTGGGTCTCGCGGTATCATTGCAGCACTGGGGCCAGATGGTAAGCCCTCCCGTATCGTAGTTATCTA
CACGACGGGGAGTCAGGCAACTATGGATGAACGAAATAGACAGATCGCTGAGATAGGTGCCTCACTGATT
AAGCATTGGTAACTGTCAGACCAAGTTTACTCATATATACTTTAGATTGATTTAAAACTTCATTTTTAAT
TTAAAAGGATCTAGGTGAAGATCCTTTTTGATAATCTCATGACCAAAATCCCTTAACGTGAGTTTTCGTT
CCACTGAGCGTCAGACCCCGTAGAAAAGATCAAAGGATCTTCTTGAGATCCTTTTTTTCTGCGCGTAATC
TGCTGCTTGCAAACAAAAAAACCACCGCTACCAGCGGTGGTTTGTTTGCCGGATCAAGAGCTACCAACTC
TTTTTCCGAAGGTAACTGGCTTCAGCAGAGCGCAGATACCAAATACTGTCCTTCTAGTGTAGCCGTAGTT
AGGCCACCACTTCAAGAACTCTGTAGCACCGCCTACATACCTCGCTCTGCTAATCCTGTTACCAGTGGCT
GCTGCCAGTGGCGATAAGTCGTGTCTTACCGGGTTGGACTCAAGACGATAGTTACCGGATAAGGCGCAGC
GGTCGGGCTGAACGGGGGGTTCGTGCACACAGCCCAGCTTGGAGCGAACGACCTACACCGAACTGAGATA
CCTACAGCGTGAGCTATGAGAAAGCGCCACGCTTCCCGAAGGGAGAAAGGCGGACAGGTATCCGGTAAGC
GGCAGGGTCGGAACAGGAGAGCGCACGAGGGAGCTTCCAGGGGGAAACGCCTGGTATCTTTATAGTCCTG
TCGGGTTTCGCCACCTCTGACTTGAGCGTCGATTTTTGTGATGCTCGTCAGGGGGGCGGAGCCTATGGAA
AAACGCCAGCAACGCGAGCTCGTATGGACATATTGTCGTTAGAACGCGGCTACAATTAATACATAACCTT
ATGTATCATACACATACGATTTAGGTGACACTATAGATTGACGGCGTAGTACACACTATTGAATCAAACA
GCCGACCAATTGCACTACCATCACAATGGAGAAGCCAGTAGTAAACGTAGACGTAGACCCCCAGAGTCCG
TTTGTCGTGCAACTGCAAAAAAGCTTCCCGCAATTTGAGGTAGTAGCACAGCAGGTCACTCCAAATGACC
ATGCTAATGCCAGAGCATTTTCGCATCTGGCCAGTAAACTAATCGAGCTGGAGGTTCCTACCACAGCGAC
GATCTTGGACATAGGCAGCGCACCGGCTCGTAGAATGTTTTCCGAGCACCAGTATCATTGTGTCTGCCCC
ATGCGTAGTCCAGAAGACCCGGACCGCATGATGAAATATGCCAGTAAACTGGCGGAAAAAGCGTGCAAGA
TTACAAACAAGAACTTGCATGAGAAGATTAAGGATCTCCGGACCGTACTTGATACGCCGGATGCTGAAAC
ACCATCGCTCTGCTTTCACAACGATGTTACCTGCAACATGCGTGCCGAATATTCCGTCATGCAGGACGTG
TATATCAACGCTCCCGGAACTATCTATCATCAGGCTATGAAAGGCGTGCGGACCCTGTACTGGATTGGCT
TCGACACCACCCAGTTCATGTTCTCGGCTATGGCAGGTTCGTACCCTGCGTACAACACCAACTGGGCCGA
CGAGAAAGTCCTTGAAGCGCGTAACATCGGACTTTGCAGCACAAAGCTGAGTGAAGGTAGGACAGGAAAA
TTGTCGATAATGAGGAAGAAGGAGTTGAAGCCCGGGTCGCGGGTTTATTTCTCCGTAGGATCGACACTTT
ATCCAGAACACAGAGCCAGCTTGCAGAGCTGGCATCTTCCATCGGTGTTCCACTTGAATGGAAAGCAGTC
GTACACTTGCCGCTGTGATACAGTGGTGAGTTGCGAAGGCTACGTAGTGAAGAAAATCACCATCAGTCCC
GGGATCACGGGAGAAACCGTGGGATACGCGGTTACACACAATAGCGAGGGCTTCTTGCTATGCAAAGTTA
CTGACACAGTAAAAGGAGAACGGGTATCGTTCCCTGTGTGCACGTACATCCCGGCCACCATATGCGATCA
GATGACTGGTATAATGGCCACGGATATATCACCTGACGATGCACAAAAACTTCTGGTTGGGCTCAACCAG
CGAATTGTCATTAACGGTAGGACTAACAGGAACACCAACACCATGCAAAATTACCTTCTGCCGATCATAG
CACAAGGGTTCAGCAAATGGGCTAAGGAGCGCAAGGATGATCTTGATAACGAGAAAATGCTGGGTACTAG
AGAACGCAAGCTTACGTATGGCTGCTTGTGGGCGTTTCGCACTAAGAAAGTACATTCGTTTTATCGCCCA
CCTGGAACGCAGACCTGCGTAAAAGTCCCAGCCTCTTTTAGCGCTTTTCCCATGTCGTCCGTATGGACGA
CCTCTTTGCCCATGTCGCTGAGGCAGAAATTGAAACTGGCATTGCAACCAAAGAAGGAGGAAAAACTGCT
GCAGGTCTCGGAGGAATTAGTCATGGAGGCCAAGGCTGCTTTTGAGGATGCTCAGGAGGAAGCCAGAGCG
GAGAAGCTCCGAGAAGCACTTCCACCATTAGTGGCAGACAAAGGCATCGAGGCAGCCGCAGAAGTTGTCT
GCGAAGTGGAGGGGCTCCAGGCGGACATCGGAGCAGCATTAGTTGAAACCCCGCGCGGTCACGTAAGGAT
AATACCTCAAGCAAATGACCGTATGATCGGACAGTATATCGTTGTCTCGCCAAACTCTGTGCTGAAGAAT
GCCAAACTCGCACCAGCGCACCCGCTAGCAGATCAGGTTAAGATCATAACACACTCCGGAAGATCAGGAA
GGTACGCGGTCGAACCATACGACGCTAAAGTACTGATGCCAGCAGGAGGTGCCGTACCATGGCCAGAATT
CCTAGCACTGAGTGAGAGCGCCACGTTAGTGTACAACGAAAGAGAGTTTGTGAACCGCAAACTATACCAC
ATTGCCATGCATGGCCCCGCCAAGAATACAGAAGAGGAGCAGTACAAGGTTACAAAGGCAGAGCTTGCAG
AAACAGAGTACGTGTTTGACGTGGACAAGAAGCGTTGCGTTAAGAAGGAAGAAGCCTCAGGTCTGGTCCT
CTCGGGAGAACTGACCAACCCTCCCTATCATGAGCTAGCTCTGGAGGGACTGAAGACCCGACCTGCGGTC
CCGTACAAGGTCGAAACAATAGGAGTGATAGGCACACCGGGGTCGGGCAAGTCAGCTATTATCAAGTCAA
CTGTCACGGCACGAGATCTTGTTACCAGCGGAAAGAAAGAAAATTGTCGCGAAATTGAGGCCGACGTGCT
AAGACTGAGGGGTATGCAGATTACGTCGAAGACAGTAGATTCGGTTATGCTCAACGGATGCCACAAAGCC
GTAGAAGTGCTGTACGTTGACGAAGCGTTCGCGTGCCACGCAGGAGCACTACTTGCCTTGATTGCTATCG
TCAGGCCCCGCAAGAAGGTAGTACTATGCGGAGACCCCATGCAATGCGGATTCTTCAACATGATGCAACT
AAAGGTACATTTCAATCACCCTGAAAAAGACATATGCACCAAGACATTCTACAAGTATATCTCCCGGCGT
TGCACACAGCCAGTTACAGCTATTGTATCGACACTGCATTACGATGGAAAGATGAAAACCACGAACCCGT
GCAAGAAGAACATTGAAATCGATATTACAGGGGCCACAAAGCCGAAGCCAGGGGATATCATCCTGACATG
TTTCCGCGGGTGGGTTAAGCAATTGCAAATCGACTATCCCGGACATGAAGTAATGACAGCCGCGGCCTCA
CAAGGGCTAACCAGAAAAGGAGTGTATGCCGTCCGGCAAAAAGTCAATGAAAACCCACTGTACGCGATCA
CATCAGAGCATGTGAACGTGTTGCTCACCCGCACTGAGGACAGGCTAGTGTGGAAAACCTTGCAGGGCGA
CCCATGGATTAAGCAGCTCACTAACATACCTAAAGGAAACTTTCAGGCTACTATAGAGGACTGGGAAGCT
GAACACAAGGGAATAATTGCTGCAATAAACAGCCCCACTCCCCGTGCCAATCCGTTCAGCTGCAAGACCA
ACGTTTGCTGGGCGAAAGCATTGGAACCGATACTAGCCACGGCCGGTATCGTACTTACCGGTTGCCAGTG
GAGCGAACTGTTCCCACAGTTTGCGGATGACAAACCACATTCGGCCATTTACGCCTTAGACGTAATTTGC
ATTAAGTTTTTCGGCATGGACTTGACAAGCGGACTGTTTTCTAAACAGAGCATCCCACTAACGTACCATC
CCGCCGATTCAGCGAGGCCGGTAGCTCATTGGGACAACAGCCCAGGAACCCGCAAGTATGGGTACGATCA
CGCCATTGCCGCCGAACTCTCCCGTAGATTTCCGGTGTTCCAGCTAGCTGGGAAGGGCACACAACTTGAT
TTGCAGACGGGGAGAACCAGAGTTATCTCTGCACAGCATAACCTGGTCCCGGTGAACCGCAATCTTCCTC
ACGCCTTAGTCCCCGAGTACAAGGAGAAGCAACCCGGCCCGGTCGAAAAATTCTTGAACCAGTTCAAACA
CCACTCAGTACTTGTGGTATCAGAGGAAAAAATTGAAGCTCCCCGTAAGAGAATCGAATGGATCGCCCCG
ATTGGCATAGCCGGTGCAGATAAGAACTACAACCTGGCTTTCGGGTTTCCGCCGCAGGCACGGTACGACC
TGGTGTTCATCAACATTGGAACTAAATACAGAAACCACCACTTTCAGCAGTGCGAAGACCATGCGGCGAC
CTTAAAAACCCTTTCGCGTTCGGCCCTGAATTGCCTTAACCCAGGAGGCACCCTCGTGGTGAAGTCCTAT
GGCTACGCCGACCGCAACAGTGAGGACGTAGTCACCGCTCTTGCCAGAAAGTTTGTCAGGGTGTCTGCAG
CGAGACCAGATTGTGTCTCAAGCAATACAGAAATGTACCTGATTTTCCGACAACTAGACAACAGCCGTAC
ACGGCAATTCACCCCGCACCATCTGAATTGCGTGATTTCGTCCGTGTATGAGGGTACAAGAGATGGAGTT
GGAGCCGCGCCGTCATACCGCACCAAAAGGGAGAATATTGCTGACTGTCAAGAGGAAGCAGTTGTCAACG
CAGCCAATCCGCTGGGTAGACCAGGCGAAGGAGTCTGCCGTGCCATCTATAAACGTTGGCCGACCAGTTT
TACCGATTCAGCCACGGAGACAGGCACCGCAAGAATGACTGTGTGCCTAGGAAAGAAAGTGATCCACGCG
GTCGGCCCTGATTTCCGGAAGCACCCAGAAGCAGAAGCCTTGAAATTGCTACAAAACGCCTACCATGCAG
TGGCAGACTTAGTAAATGAACATAACATCAAGTCTGTCGCCATTCCACTGCTATCTACAGGCATTTACGC
AGCCGGAAAAGACCGCCTTGAAGTATCACTTAACTGCTTGACAACCGCGCTAGACAGAACTGACGCGGAC
GTAACCATCTATTGCCTGGATAAGAAGTGGAAGGAAAGAATCGACGCGGCACTCCAACTTAAGGAGTCTG
TAACAGAGCTGAAGGATGAAGATATGGAGATCGACGATGAGTTAGTATGGATTCATCCAGACAGTTGCTT
GAAGGGAAGAAAGGGATTCAGTACTACAAAAGGAAAATTGTATTCGTACTTCGAAGGCACCAAATTCCAT
CAAGCAGCAAAAGACATGGCGGAGATAAAGGTCCTGTTCCCTAATGACCAGGAAAGTAATGAACAACTGT
GTGCCTACATATTGGGTGAGACCATGGAAGCAATCCGCGAAAAGTGCCCGGTCGACCATAACCCGTCGTC
TAGCCCGCCCAAAACGTTGCCGTGCCTTTGCATGTATGCCATGACGCCAGAAAGGGTCCACAGACTTAGA
AGCAATAACGTCAAAGAAGTTACAGTATGCTCCTCCACCCCCCTTCCTAAGCACAAAATTAAGAATGTTC
AGAAGGTTCAGTGCACGAAAGTAGTCCTGTTTAATCCGCACACTCCCGCATTCGTTCCCGCCCGTAAGTA
CATAGAAGTGCCAGAACAGCCTACCGCTCCTCCTGCACAGGCCGAGGAGGCCCCCGAAGTTGTAGCGACA
CCGTCACCATCTACAGCTGATAACACCTCGCTTGATGTCACAGACATCTCACTGGATATGGATGACAGTA
GCGAAGGCTCACTTTTTTCGAGCTTTAGCGGATCGGACAACTCTATTACTAGTATGGACAGTTGGTCGTC
AGGACCTAGTTCACTAGAGATAGTAGACCGAAGGCAGGTGGTGGTGGCTGACGTTCATGCCGTCCAAGAG
CCTGCCCCTATTCCACCGCCAAGGCTAAAGAAGATGGCCCGCCTGGCAGCGGCAAGAAAAGAGCCCACTC
CACCGGCAAGCAATAGCTCTGAGTCCCTCCACCTCTCTTTTGGTGGGGTATCCATGTCCCTCGGATCAAT
TTTCGACGGAGAGACGGCCCGCCAGGCAGCGGTACAACCCCTGGCAACAGGCCCCACGGATGTGCCTATG
TCTTTCGGATCGTTTTCCGACGGAGAGATTGATGAGCTGAGCCGCAGAGTAACTGAGTCCGAACCCGTCC
TGTTTGGATCATTTGAACCGGGCGAAGTGAACTCAATTATATCGTCCCGATCAGCCGTATCTTTTCCTCT
ACGCAAGCAGAGACGTAGACGCAGGAGCAGGAGGACTGAATACTGACTAACCGGGGTAGGTGGGTACATA
TTTTCGACGGACACAGGCCCTGGGCACTTGCAAAAGAAGTCCGTTCTGCAGAACCAGCTTACAGAACCGA
CCTTGGAGCGCAATGTCCTGGAAAGAATTCATGCCCCGGTGCTCGACACGTCGAAAGAGGAACAACTCAA
ACTCAGGTACCAGATGATGCCCACCGAAGCCAACAAAAGTAGGTACCAGTCTCGTAAAGTAGAAAATCAG
AAAGCCATAACCACTGAGCGACTACTGTCAGGACTACGACTGTATAACTCTGCCACAGATCAGCCAGAAT
GCTATAAGATCACCTATCCGAAACCATTGTACTCCAGTAGCGTACCGGCGAACTACTCCGATCCACAGTT
CGCTGTAGCTGTCTGTAACAACTATCTGCATGAGAACTATCCGACAGTAGCATCTTATCAGATTACTGAC
GAGTACGATGCTTACTTGGATATGGTAGACGGGACAGTCGCCTGCCTGGATACTGCAACCTTCTGCCCCG
CTAAGCTTAGAAGTTACCCGAAAAAACATGAGTATAGAGCCCCGAATATCCGCAGTGCGGTTCCATCAGC
GATGCAGAACACGCTACAAAATGTGCTCATTGCCGCAACTAAAAGAAATTGCAACGTCACGCAGATGCGT
GAACTGCCAACACTGGACTCAGCGACATTCAATGTCGAATGCTTTCGAAAATATGCATGTAATGACGAGT
ATTGGGAGGAGTTCGCTCGGAAGCCAATTAGGATTACCACTGAGTTTGTCACCGCATATGTAGCTAGACT
GAAAGGCCCTAAGGCCGCCGCACTATTTGCAAAGACGTATAATTTGGTCCCATTGCAAGAAGTGCCTATG
GATAGATTCGTCATGGACATGAAAAGAGACGTGAAAGTTACACCAGGCACGAAACACACAGAAGAAAGAC
CGAAAGTACAAGTGATACAAGCCGCAGAACCCCTGGCGACTGCTTACTTATGCGGGATTCACCGGGAATT
AGTGCGTAGGCTTACGGCCGTCTTGCTTCCAAACATTCACACGCTTTTTGACATGTCGGCGGAGGATTTT
GATGCAATCATAGCAGAACACTTCAAGCAAGGCGACCCGGTACTGGAGACGGATATCGCATCATTCGACA
AAAGCCAAGACGACGCTATGGCGTTAACCGGTCTGATGATCTTGGAGGACCTGGGTGTGGATCAACCACT
ACTCGACTTGATCGAGTGCGCCTTTGGAGAAATATCATCCACCCATCTACCTACGGGTACTCGTTTTAAA
TTCGGGGCGATGATGAAATCCGGAATGTTCCTCACACTTTTTGTCAACACAGTTTTGAATGTCGTTATCG
CCAGCAGAGTACTAGAAGAGCGGCTTAAAACGTCCAGATGTGCAGCGTTCATTGGCGACGACAACATCAT
ACATGGAGTAGTATCTGACAAAGAAATGGCTGAGAGGTGCGCCACCTGGCTCAACATGGAGGTTAAGATC
ATCGACGCAGTCATCGGTGAGAGACCACCTTACTTCTGCGGCGGATTTATCTTGCAAGATTCGGTTACTT
CCACAGCGTGCCGCGTGGCGGATCCCCTGAAAAGGCTGTTTAAGTTGGGTAAACCGCTCCCAGCCGACGA
CGAGCAAGACGAAGACAGAAGACGCGCTCTGCTAGATGAAACAAAGGCGTGGTTTAGAGTAGGTATAACA
GGCACTTTAGCAGTGGCCGTGACGACCCGGTATGAGGTAGACAATATTACACCTGTCCTACTGGCATTGA
GAACTTTTGCCCAGAGCAAAAGAGCATTCCAAGCCATCAGAGGGGAAATAAAGCATCTCTACGGTGGTCC
TAAATAGTCAGCATAGTACATTTCATCTGACTAATACCACAACACCACCACCTCTAGAGCCACCATGTAC
CAGAGGATGCTCCGGTGCGGCGCCGATCTGGGATCGCCCGGGGGCGGCAGTGGCGGCGGCGCAGGGGGGC
GCCTGGCCCTGATCTGGATAGTCCCGCTCACCCTCGGCGGCCTCCTAGGAGTGGCCTGGGGGGAATTCGA
ACAAAAACTCATCTCAGAAGAGGATCTACAATTCATGGACAAAGACTGCGAAATGAAGCGCACCACCCTG
GATAGCCCTCTGGGCAAGCTGGAACTGTCTGGGTGCGAACAGGGCCTGCACCGTATCATCTTCCTGGGCA
AAGGAACATCTGCCGCCGACGCCGTGGAAGTGCCTGCCCCAGCCGCCGTGCTGGGCGGACCAGAGCCACT
GATCCAGGCCACCGCCTGGCTCAACGCCTACTTTCACCAGCCTGAGGCCATCGAGGAGTTCCCTGTGCCA
GCCCTGCACCACCCAGTGTTCCAGCAGGAGAGCTTTACCCGCCAGGTGCTGTGGAAACTGCTGAAAGTGG
TGAAGTTCGGAGAGGTCATCAGCGAGAGCCACCTGGCCGCCCTGGTGGGCAATCCCGCCGCCACCGCCGC
CGTGAACACCGCCCTGGACGGAAATCCCGTGCCCATTCTGATCCCCTGCCACCGGGTGGTGCAGGGCGAC
AGCGACGTGGGGCCCTACCTGGGCGGGCTCGCCGTGAAAGAGTGGCTGCTGGCCCACGAGGGCCACAGAC
TGGGCAAGCCTGGGCTGGGTGTCGACGGTACCGCATCCAGTTTGGGAGCGCACCACATCCACCATTTCCA
TGGCAGCAGCAAGCATCATTCAGTGCCTATTGCAATCTACAGGTCACCAGCATCCTTGCGAGGCGGACAC
GCTGGGACGACGTATATCTTTAGCAAAGGTGGTGGACAAATTACATATAAGTGGCCTCCTAATGACCGAC
CCAGTACACGAGCAGACAGGCTGGCCATCGGGTTTAGCACTGTTCAGAAGGAAGCAGTGTTGGTGCGTGT
GGACAGTTCCTCAGGCCTGGGTGACTACCTTGAGCTGCACATACACCAAGGAAAAATTGGAGTTAAATTT
AATGTTGGGACAGATGACATCGCCATTGAGGAGTCCAATGCAATCATTAATGATGGAAAATACCATGTAG
TGCGTTTCACGAGGAGTGGTGGCAATGCCACGTTACAGGTGGACAGCTGGCCAGTCATCGAACGATACCC
TGCAGGGCGTCAGCTCACAATCTTCAATAGCCAAGCAACCATAATAATTGGCGGGAAAGAGCAGGGCCAG
CCCTTCCAGGGCCAGCTCTCTGGGCTTTACTACAATGGCTTGAAAGTTCTGAATATGGCGGCAGAGAACG
ATGCCAACATCGCCATAGTGGGAAATGTGAGGCTGGTCGGTGAAGTGCCTTCCTCTATGACAACTGAGTC
GACAGCCACTGCCATGCAGTCCGAGATGTCCACCTCAATCATGGAGACCACCACAACCCTGGCTACCAGC
ACAGCTCGACGAGGAAAGCCCCCCACAAAGGAGCCTATCAGCCAGACCACGGATGATATCCTTGTGGCCT
CGGCAGAGTGTCCCAGCGACGATGAGGACATTGACCCCTGTGAGCCGAGCTCAGGTGGGTTAGCCAACCC
CACCCGAGTGGGCGGCCGCGAACCATACCCAGGCTCGGCAGAGGTGATCCGGGAGTCTAGCAGTACCACT
GGCATGGTGGTGGGGATTGTCGCAGCAGCAGCTCTGTGCATCCTCATCCTCCTCTATGCCATGTACAAGT
ACAGGAACCGGGATGAAGGGTCGTACCACGTGGATGAGAGTCGAAACTACATCAGTAACTCAGCACAGTC
CAATGGGGCTGTGGTCAAGGAGATGCAACCCAGCAGTGCTAAAAGTGCCAACAAAAACAAGAAGAACAAG
GATAAGGAGTATTATGTCTAGGCATGCAGGCCTTAAAGCATCTCTACGGTGGTCCTAAATAGTCAGCATA
GTACATTTCATCTGACTAATACCACAACACCACCACCTCTAGTAGAGGCGCGCCACCATGGTGAGCAAGG
GCGAGGAGGATAACATGGCCATCATCAAGGAGTTCATGCGCTTCAAGGTGCACATGGAGGGCTCCGTGAA
CGGCCACGAGTTCGAGATCGAGGGCGAGGGCGAGGGCCGCCCCTACGAGGGCACCCAGACCGCCAAGCTG
AAGGTGACCAAGGGTGGCCCCCTGCCCTTCGCCTGGGACATCCTGTCCCCTCAGTTCATGTACGGCTCCA
AGGCCTACGTGAAGCACCCCGCCGACATCCCCGACTACTTGAAGCTGTCCTTCCCCGAGGGCTTCAAGTG
GGAGCGCGTGATGAACTTCGAGGACGGCGGCGTGGTGACCGTGACCCAGGACTCCTCCCTGCAGGACGGC
GAGTTCATCTACAAGGTGAAGCTGCGCGGCACCAACTTCCCCTCCGACGGCCCCGTAATGCAGAAGAAGA
CCATGGGCTGGGAGGCCTCCTCCGAGCGGATGTACCCCGAGGACGGCGCCCTGAAGGGCGAGATCAAGCA
GAGGCTGAAGCTGAAGGACGGCGGCCACTACGACGCTGAGGTCAAGACCACCTACAAGGCCAAGAAGCCC
GTGCAGCTGCCCGGCGCCTACAACGTCAACATCAAGTTGGACATCACCTCCCACAACGAGGACTACACCA
TCGTGGAACAGTACGAACGCGCCGAGGGCCGCCACTCCACCGGCGGCATGGACGAGCTGTACAAGTCTTA
GAGGGGCCCAATGATCCGACCAGCAAAACTCGATGTACTTCCGAGGAACTGATGTGCATAATGCATCAGG
CTGGTACATTAGATCCCCGCTTACCGCGGGCAATATAGCAACACTAAAAACTCGATGTACTTCCGAGGAA
GCGCAG
